Addgene plasmid #21684: pAc5.1B-EGFP-DmDCP1
Depositing lab: Elisa Izaurralde. Depositing organization: Max Planck Institute for Developmental Biology. Publication: P-body formation is a consequence, not the cause, of RNA-mediated gene silencing. Eulalio A, Behm-Ansmant I, Schweizer D, Izaurralde E. Mol Cell Biol. 2007 Jun . 27(11):3970-81. 10.1128/MCB.00128-07 PubMed 17403906.
Backbone
  Vector backbone: pAc5.1B-EGFP
  Backbone manufacturer: Elisa Izaurralde
  Backbone size w/o insert (bp): 6079
  Vector type: Drosophila expression
Growth in bacteria
  Bacterial resistance: Ampicillin, 100 μg/mL
  Growth temperature: 37°C
  Growth strain: DH5alpha
  Growth instructions: Dh5 alpha or XL1-blue
  Copy number: High Copy
Gene/Insert
  Gene/Insert name: Decapping protein 1 (alt name: Dcp1)
  Species: D. melanogaster (fly)
  Insert size (bp): 1119
  GenBank ID: NM_137998
  Entrez Gene: Dcp1 (a.k.a. anon-WO0118547.163, CG11183, Dcp-1, DCP1, Dcp1p, dDcp1, dDCP1, Dmel\CG11183)
  Tag / fusion protein: EGFP (N terminal on backbone)
  Cloning method: Restriction Enzyme; 5′ cloning site EcoRV (not destroyed); 3′ cloning site NotI (not destroyed)
  Sequencing primers: 5′ Ac5 forward primer site; 3′ BGH reverse priming site
Terms and licenses: Academic/Nonprofit Terms; Industry Terms: Not Available to Industry
How to cite: pAc5.1B-EGFP-DmDCP1 was a gift from Elisa Izaurralde (Addgene plasmid # 21684 ; http://n2t.net/addgene:21684 ; RRID:Addgene_21684)
