[The description below was written by a language model from this plasmid's Addgene catalogue record and pLannotate feature annotations shown in this document.]
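Description:
pAc5.1B-EGFP-DmDCP1 is a Drosophila expression plasmid built on pAc5.1B-EGFP, a roughly 6.1 kb backbone that already carries an EGFP coding sequence. The full construct is about 7.2 kb. In bacteria it replicates from a high-copy ColE1/pUC-type origin and is selected with ampicillin through the β-lactamase gene and its native bla promoter. The annotation also picks up a fragment of a tetracycline resistance gene and a short fragment of SV40 large T antigen. Both are partial sequences and appear to be backbone remnants rather than functional elements. No marker for selection in insect cells is annotated.

The payload is the D. melanogaster decapping protein 1 (Dcp1, CG11183) coding sequence, about 1.1 kb, cloned between EcoRV and NotI sites that were both preserved. It sits downstream of EGFP, giving an N-terminally EGFP-tagged DCP1 fusion. Expression is driven by the Drosophila actin 5C promoter, a strong constitutive promoter commonly used in cultured fly cells. An SV40 polyadenylation signal lies downstream of the cassette. The feature table does not annotate the Dcp1 insert itself, but the unannotated gap between EGFP and the downstream elements matches its expected position. A V5 epitope tag sequence from the backbone follows the insert. The record lists only EGFP as a tag and does not say whether V5 is read in frame with the fusion.

DCP1 is a component of the mRNA decapping machinery and a common marker of processing bodies. The associated publication examines how P-body formation relates to RNA-mediated gene silencing. This fits use of the plasmid to visualise DCP1 localisation by fluorescence in transfected Drosophila cells.
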