Features (pLannotate 1.2.2; 9 found; start..end, strand, type, name):
     56..2568    +  promoter       Ac5 promoter: Drosophila melanogaster actin 5C promoter
   2588..3304    +  CDS            EGFP: EGFP is a basic (constitutively fluorescent) green fluorescent protein published in 1996, derived from Aequorea victoria. It is reported to be a rapidly-maturing weak dimer with moderate acid sensitivity.
   4483..4524    +  CDS            V5 tag: epitope tag from simian virus 5
   4624..4758    -  polyA_signal   SV40 poly(A) signal: SV40 polyadenylation signal
   4781..4865    -  CDS            large T antigen (fragment): large T antigen from SV40 (simian virus 40)
   4866..5336    +  CDS            TcR (fragment): tetracycline efflux protein; tet; confers resistance to tetracycline
   5380..5968    -  rep_origin     ori: high-copy-number ColE1/pMB1/pBR322/pUC origin of replication
   6139..6999    -  CDS            AmpR: β-lactamase; bla; confers resistance to ampicillin, carbenicillin, and related antibiotics
   7000..7104    -  promoter       AmpR promoter: bla
>Addgene plasmid #21684 | pAc5.1B-EGFP-DmDCP1 | depositor full sequence | sequence record 9961 | Author sequence
CTTCAAGGAATTAATTCTATATTCTAAAAACACAAATGATACTTCTAAAAAAAATCATGAATGGCATCAA
CTCTGAATCAAATCTTTGCAGATGCACCTACTTCTCATTTCCACTGTCACATCATTTTTCCAGATCTCGC
TGCCTGTTATGTGGCCCACAAACCAAGACACGTTTTATGGCCATTAAAGCTGGCTGATCGTCGCCAAACA
CCAAATACATATCAATATGTACATTCGAGAAAGAAGCGATCAAAGAAGCGTCTTCGGGCGAGTAGGAGAA
TGCGGAGGAGAAGGAGAACGAGCTGATCTAGTATCTCTCCACAATCCAATGCCAACTGACCAACTGGCCA
TATTCGGAGCAATTTGAAGCCAATTTCCATCGCCTGGCGATCGCTCCATTCTTGGCTATATGTTTTTCAC
CGTTCCCGGGGCCATTTTCAAAGACTCGTCGGTAAGATAAGATTGTGTCACTCGCTGTCTCTCTTCATTT
GTCGAAGAATGCTGAGGAATTTCGCGATGACGTCGGCGAGTATTTTGAAGAATGAGAATAATTTGTATTT
ATACGAAAATCAGTTAGTGGAATTTTCTACAAAAACATGTTATCTATAGATAATTTTGTTGCAAAATATG
TTGACTATGACAAAGATTGTATGTATATACCTTTAATGTATTCTCATTTTCTTATGTATTTATAATGGCA
ATGATGATACTGATGATATTTTAAGATGATGCCAGACCACAGGCTGATTTCTGCGTCTTTTGCCGAACGC
AGTGCATGTGCGGTTGTTGTTTTTTGGAATAGTTTCAATTTTCGGACTGTCCGCTTTGATTTCAGTTTCT
TGGCTTATTCAAAAAGCAAAGTAAAGCCAAAAAAGCGAGATGGCAATACCAAATGCGGCAAAACGGTAGT
GGAAGGAAAGGGGTGCGGGGCAGCGGAAGGAAGGGTGGGGCGGGGCGTGGCGGGGTCTGTGGCTGGGCGC
GACGTCACCGACGTTGGAGCCACTCCTTTGACCATGTGTGCGTGTGTGTATTATTCGTGTCTCGCCACTC
GCCGGTTGTTTTTTTCTTTTTATCTCGCTCTCTCTAGCGCCATCTCGTACGCATGCTCAACGCACCGCAT
GTTGCCGTGTCCTTTATGCGTCATTTTGGCTCGAAATAGGCAATTATTTAAACAAAGATTAGTCAACGAA
AACGCTAAAATAAATAAGTCTACAATATGGTTACTTATTGCCATGTGTGTGCAGCCAACGATAGCAACAA
AAGCAACAACACAGTGGCTTTCCCTCTTTCACTTTTTGTTTGCAAGCGCGTGCGAGCAAGACGGCACGAC
CGGCAAACGCAATTACGCTGACAAAGAGCAGACGAAGTTTTGGCCGAAAAACATCAAGGCGCCTGATACG
AATGCATTTGCAATAACAATTGCGATATTTAATATTGTTTATGAAGCTGTTTGACTTCAAAACACACAAA
AAAAAAAATAAAACAAATTATTTGAAAGAGAATTAGGAATCGGACAGCTTATCGTTACGGGCTAACAGCA
CACCGAGACGAAATAGCTTACCTGACGTCACAGCCTCTGGAAGAACTGCCGCCAAGCAGAGAGAGAGAGA
AAAAGAGGGAGAGCAGCTTAGACCGCATGTGCTTGTGTGTGAGGCGTCTCTCTCTTCGTCTCCTGTTTGC
GCAAACGCATAGACTGCACTGAGAAAATCGATTACCTATTTTTTATGAATGAATATTTGCACTATTACTA
TTCAAAACTATTAAGATAGCAATCACATTCAATAGCCAAATACTATACCACCTGAGCGATGCAACGAAAT
GATCAATTTGAGCAAAAATGCTGCATATTTAGGACGGCATCATTATAGAAATGCTTCTTGCTGTGTACTT
TTCTCTCGTCTGGCAGCTGTTTCGCCGTTATTGTTAAAACCGGCTTAAGTTAGGTGTGTTTTCTACGACT
AGTGATGCCCCTACTAGAAGATGTGTGTTGCACAAATGTCCCTGAATAACCAATTTGAAGTGCAGATAGC
AGTAAACGTAAGCTAATATGAATATTATTTAACTGTAATGTTTTAATATCGCTGGACATTACTAATAAAC
CCACTATAAACACATGTACATATGTATGTTTTGGCATACAATGAGTAGTTGGGGAAAAAATGTGTAAAAG
CACCGTGACCATCACAGCATAAAGATAACCAGCTGAAGTATCGAATATGAGTAACCCCCAAATTGAATCA
CATGCCGCAACTGATAGGACCCATGGAAGTACACTCTTCATGGCGATATACAAGACACACACAAGCACGA
ACACCCAGTTGCGGAGGAAATTCTCCGTAAATGAAAACCCAATCGGCGAACAATTCATACCCATATATGG
TAAAAGTTTTGAACGCGACTTGAGAGCGGAGAGCATTGCGGCTGATAAGGTTTTAGCGCTAAGCGGGCTT
TATAAAACGGGCTGCGGGACCAGTTTTCATATCACTACCGTTTGAGTTCTTGTGCTGTGTGGATACTCCT
CCCGACACAAAGCCGCTCCATCAGCCAGCAGTCGTCTAATCCAGAGACCCCGGATCGGGGTACCAACATG
GTGAGCAAGGGCGAGGAGCTGTTCACCGGGGTGGTGCCCATCCTGGTCGAGCTGGACGGCGACGTAAACG
GCCACAAGTTCAGCGTGTCCGGCGAGGGCGAGGGCGATGCCACCTACGGCAAGCTGACCCTGAAGTTCAT
CTGCACCACCGGCAAGCTGCCCGTGCCCTGGCCCACCCTCGTGACCACCCTGACCTACGGCGTGCAGTGC
TTCAGCCGCTACCCCGACCACATGAAGCAGCACGACTTCTTCAAGTCCGCCATGCCCGAAGGCTACGTCC
AGGAGCGCACCATCTTCTTCAAGGACGACGGCAACTACAAGACCCGCGCCGAGGTGAAGTTCGAGGGCGA
CACCCTGGTGAACCGCATCGAGCTGAAGGGCATCGACTTCAAGGAGGACGGCAACATCCTGGGGCACAAG
CTGGAGTACAACTACAACAGCCACAACGTCTATATCATGGCCGACAAGCAGAAGAACGGCATCAAGGTGA
ACTTCAAGATCCGCCACAACATCGAGGACGGCAGCGTGCAGCTCGCCGACCACTACCAGCAGAACACCCC
CATCGGCGACGGCCCCGTGCTGCTGCCCGACAACCACTACCTGAGCACCCAGTCCGCCCTGAGCAAAGAC
CCCAACGAGAAGCGCGATCACATGGTCCTGCTGGAGTTCGTGACCGCCGCCGGGATCACTCTCGGCATGG
ACGAGCTGTACAAGCCAAGCTTGAATTCTGCAGATATCATGGCCGACGAGAGCATCACGCGAATGAACCT
GGCGGCCATCAAGAAGATCGACCCGTACGCCAAGGAGATCGTGGATTCGTCCTCGCACGTCGCCTTCTAC
ACGTTCAACTCGTCGCAGAACGAGTGGGAAAAGACCGATGTGGAGGGAGCCTTCTTCATATACCACCGCA
ACGCGGAGCCCTTTCACAGCATCTTCATCAACAACCGACTGAACACCACGTCCTTCGTGGAGCCCATCAC
CGGCAGCCTGGAGCTGCAGTCGCAGCCGCCGTTCCTGCTCTACCGCAACGAGCGCTCGCGCATCCGCGGC
TTCTGGTTCTACAACAGCGAGGAGTGCGACCGCATCAGCGGCTTGGTGAACGGGCTGCTCAAGTCCAAGG
ATCAGGGAACGAATGGCCAGGCCCAGCGTCACGTCTCCGCGCCCCAGCAGCCAAAGCAGGACAGCAGCCA
GCCGGCCAGCATATTCAACATGCTGACCAAGGCCCAGAAGGACTACAATGCCCAGGTGAGCGGCGGGCAG
CCGAAGACGCCTTCGGCGGAGAACGTAACGGCCGGCAATGTGTTGAAGTTCTTCGAATCGGCCAAGCAGG
CCACGGCAGAGTCACTGTTCCACCGCGTCCAGCCGCTCTCCGTGGACCAGCTGGAGAAACAGCAGCGGGC
AGCCACGCCTGGCGAGGATCTGTTGCCCCCGGCAGGCAGGGACAATCACGAGAGCCGGCTGTCGCCCTTC
CAGAAGATGCAGCAGCTTAACATTCAGCTCCTGAGCGACCTGAAGATCGGTAAAAGCTACGCTACGGCTC
AATCTCCGACAGTCGCCCCGTCCTCGTCGGCGCTGATGGCCAACGACGATGCCGGCAAGTGCTTGCGGAG
ACTGCTGGCTGGCGACAAGCCCGGGCCGGCCCTCATGCCGCCCACCATGTTCGACGCGCCCAACAACGGC
AATCCGGAGCCACAGCAGCCACAGCAGCCACAGCAGCCACTGCTGAACTCGACGCAGTTCGTCCAGGCCT
TCACGTACCTTATCCAGAACGATAAGGAGTTTGCCAACAAGCTGCACAAGGCCTACCTGAACGGCTGTTC
CAATCTACTGCTGGACTCCAGCTCCACATATCAATAAGCGGCCGCTCGAGTCTAGAGGGCCCGCGGTTCG
AAGGTAAGCCTATCCCTAACCCTCTCCTCGGTCTCGATTCTACGCGTACCGGTCATCATCACCATCACCA
TTGAGTTTAAACCCGCTGATCAGCCTCGACTGTGCCTTCTAAGGCCTGAGCTCGCTGATCAGCCTCGATC
GAGGATCCAGACATGATAAGATACATTGATGAGTTTGGACAAACCACAACTAGAATGCAGTGAAAAAAAT
GCTTTATTTGTGAAATTTGTGATGCTATTGCTTTATTTGTAACCATTATAAGCTGCAATAAACAAGTTAA
CAACAACAATTGCATTCATTTTATGTTTCAGGTTCAGGGGGAGGTGTGGGAGGTTTTTTAAAGCAAGTAA
AACCTCTACAAATGTGGTATGGCTGATTATGATCAGTCGACCGATGCCCTTGAGAGCCTTCAACCCAGTC
AGCTCCTTCCGGTGGGCGCGGGGCATGACTATCGTCGCCGCACTTATGACTGTCTTCTTTATCATGCAAC
TCGTAGGACAGGTGCCGGCAGCGCTCTGGGTCATTTTCGGCGAGGACCGCTTTCGCTGGAGCGCGACGAT
GATCGGCCTGTCGCTTGCGGTATTCGGAATCTTGCACGCCCTCGCTCAAGCCTTCGTCACTGGTCCCGCC
ACCAAACGTTTCGGCGAGAAGCAGGCCATTATCGCCGGCATGGCGGCCGACGCGCTGGGCTACGTCTTGC
TGGCGTTCGCGACGCGAGGCTGGATGGCCTTCCCCATTATGATTCTTCTCGCTTCCGGCGGCATCGGGAT
GCCCGCGTTGCAGGCCATGCTGTCCAGGCAGGTAGATGACGACCATCAGGGACAGCTTCAAGGATCGCTC
GCGGCTCTTACCAGCCAGCAAAAGGCCAGGAACCGTAAAAAGGCCGCGTTGCTGGCGTTTTTCCATAGGC
TCCGCCCCCCTGACGAGCATCACAAAAATCGACGCTCAAGTCAGAGGTGGCGAAACCCGACAGGACTATA
AAGATACCAGGCGTTTCCCCCTGGAAGCTCCCTCGTGCGCTCTCCTGTTCCGACCCTGCCGCTTACCGGA
TACCTGTCCGCCTTTCTCCCTTCGGGAAGCGTGGCGCTTTCTCAATGCTCACGCTGTAGGTATCTCAGTT
CGGTGTAGGTCGTTCGCTCCAAGCTGGGCTGTGTGCACGAACCCCCCGTTCAGCCCGACCGCTGCGCCTT
ATCCGGTAACTATCGTCTTGAGTCCAACCCGGTAAGACACGACTTATCGCCACTGGCAGCAGCCACTGGT
AACAGGATTAGCAGAGCGAGGTATGTAGGCGGTGCTACAGAGTTCTTGAAGTGGTGGCCTAACTACGGCT
ACACTAGAAGGACAGTATTTGGTATCTGCGCTCTGCTGAAGCCAGTTACCTTCGGAAAAAGAGTTGGTAG
CTCTTGATCCGGCAAACAAACCACCGCTGGTAGCGGTGGTTTTTTTGTTTGCAAGCAGCAGATTACGCGC
AGAAAAAAAGGATCTCAAGAAGATCCTTTGATCTTTTCTACGGGGTCTGACGCTCAGTGGAACGAAAACT
CACGTTAAGGGATTTTGGTCATGAGATTATCAAAAAGGATCTTCACCTAGATCCTTTTAAATTAAAAATG
AAGTTTTAAATCAATCTAAAGTATATATGAGTAAACTTGGTCTGACAGTTACCAATGCTTAATCAGTGAG
GCACCTATCTCAGCGATCTGTCTATTTCGTTCATCCATAGTTGCCTGACTCCCCGTCGTGTAGATAACTA
CGATACGGGAGGGCTTACCATCTGGCCCCAGTGCTGCAATGATACCGCGAGACCCACGCTCACCGGCTCC
AGATTTATCAGCAATAAACCAGCCAGCCGGAAGGGCCGAGCGCAGAAGTGGTCCTGCAACTTTATCCGCC
TCCATCCAGTCTATTAATTGTTGCCGGGAAGCTAGAGTAAGTAGTTCGCCAGTTAATAGTTTGCGCAACG
TTGTTGCCATTGCTGCAGGCATCGTGGTGTCACGCTCGTCGTTTGGTATGGCTTCATTCAGCTCCGGTTC
CCAACGATCAAGGCGAGTTACATGATCCCCCATGTTGTGCAAAAAAGCGGTTAGCTCCTTCGGTCCTCCG
ATCGTTGTCAGAAGTAAGTTGGCCGCAGTGTTATCACTCATGGTTATGGCAGCACTGCATAATTCTCTTA
CTGTCATGCCATCCGTAAGATGCTTTTCTGTGACTGGTGAGTACTCAACCAAGTCATTCTGAGAATAGTG
TATGCGGCGACCGAGTTGCTCTTGCCCGGCGTCAACACGGGATAATACCGCGCCACATAGCAGAACTTTA
AAAGTGCTCATCATTGGAAAACGTTCTTCGGGGCGAAAACTCTCAAGGATCTTACCGCTGTTGAGATCCA
GTTCGATGTAACCCACTCGTGCACCCAACTGATCTTCAGCATCTTTTACTTTCACCAGCGTTTCTGGGTG
AGCAAAAACAGGAAGGCAAAATGCCGCAAAAAAGGGAATAAGGGCGACACGGAAATGTTGAATACTCATA
CTCTTCCTTTTTCAATATTATTGAAGCATTTATCAGGGTTATTGTCTCATGAGCGGATACATATTTGAAT
GTATTTAGAAAAATAAACAAATAGGGGTTCCGCGCACATTTCCCCGAAAAGTGCCACCTGACGTCTAAGA
AACCATTATTATCATGACATTAACCTATAAAAATAGGCGTATCACGAGGCCCTTTCGT
