>Addgene plasmid #21684 | pAc5.1B-EGFP-DmDCP1 | addgene partial sequence | sequence record 27493 | 21684 with EGFP-C
TGGACGAGCTGTACAAGCCAAGCTTGAATTCTGCAGATATCATGGCCGACGAGAGCATCACGCGAATGAA
CCTGGCGGCCATCAAGAAGATCGACCCGTACGCCAAGGAGATCGTGGATTCGTCCTCGCACGTCGCCTTC
TACACGTTCAACTCGTCGCAGAACGAGTGGGAAAAGACCGATGTGGAGGGAGCCTTCTTCATATACCACC
GCAACGCGGAGCCCTTTCACAGCATCTTCATCAACAACCGACTGAACACCACGTCCTTCGTGGAGCCCAT
CACCGGCAGCCTGGAGCTGCAGTCGCAGCCGCCGTTCCTGCTCTACCGCAACGAGCGCTCGCGCATCCGC
GGCTTCTGGTTCTACAACAGCGAGGAGTGCGACCGCATCAGCGGCTTGGTGAACGGGCTGCTCAAGTCCA
AGGATCAGGGAACGAATGGCCAGGCCCAGCGTCACGTCTCCGCGCCCCAGCAGCCAAAGCAGGACAGCAG
CCAGCCGGCCAGCATATTCAACATGCTGACCAAGGCCCAGAAGGACTACAATGCCCAGGTGAGCGGCGGG
CAGCCGAAGACGCCTTCGGCGGAGAACGTAACGGCCGGCAATGTNNTGAAGTNNNNNNNAATCGGCCAAG
CA
